LOCUS       Exported 8323 bp ds-DNA circular SYN 13-MAY-2021
DEFINITION  3rd generation lentiviral gRNA plasmid targeting human PRKCQ.
ACCESSION   .
VERSION     .
KEYWORDS    PRKCQ gRNA (BRDN0001144886)
SOURCE      synthetic DNA construct
  ORGANISM  synthetic DNA construct
REFERENCE   1 (bases 1 to 8323)
  AUTHORS   Doench JG, Fusi N, Sullender M, Hegde M, Vaimberg EW, Donovan KF,
            Smith I, Tothova Z, Wilen C, Orchard R, Virgin HW, Listgarten J,
            Root DE
  TITLE     Optimized sgRNA design to maximize activity and minimize off-target
            effects of CRISPR-Cas9.
  JOURNAL   Nat Biotechnol. 2016 Jan 18. doi: 10.1038/nbt.3437.
  PUBMED    26780180
REFERENCE   2 (bases 1 to 8323)
  AUTHORS   .
  TITLE     Direct Submission
  JOURNAL   Exported May 13, 2021 from SnapGene Server 1.1.58
            http://www.snapgene.com
FEATURES             Location/Qualifiers
     source          1..8323
                     /organism="synthetic DNA construct"
                     /mol_type="other DNA"
     promoter        87..1265
                     /label=EF-1-alpha promoter
                     /note="strong constitutive promoter for human elongation
                     factor EF-1-alpha"
     intron          318..1256
                     /label=EF-1-alpha intron A
                     /note="intron upstream of the start codon of human
                     EF-1-alpha"
     primer_bind     1213..1233
                     /label=EF1a-F
                     /note="Human elongation factor-1a promoter, forward primer"
     CDS             1278..1877
                     /codon_start=1
                     /gene="pac from Streptomyces alboniger"
                     /product="puromycin N-acetyltransferase"
                     /label=PuroR
                     /note="confers resistance to puromycin"
                     /translation="MTEYKPTVRLATRDDVPRAVRTLAAAFADYPATRHTVDPDRHIER
                     VTELQELFLTRVGLDIGKVWVADDGAAVAVWTTPESVEAGAVFAEIGPRMAELSGSRLA
                     AQQQMEGLLAPHRPKEPAWFLATVGVSPDHQGKGLGSAVVLPGVEAAERAGVPAFLETS
                     APRNLPFYERLGFTVTADVEVPEGPRTWCMTRKPGA"
     primer_bind     complement(1278..1297)
                     /label=Puro-R
                     /note="Puromycin resistance gene, reverse primer. Also
                     called puro-variant-R"
     primer_bind     1774..1794
                     /label=Puro-F
                     /note="Puromycin resistance gene, forward primer"
     misc_feature    1893..2481
                     /label=WPRE
                     /note="woodchuck hepatitis virus posttranscriptional
                     regulatory element"
     primer_bind     complement(1946..1966)
                     /label=WPRE-R
                     /note="WPRE, reverse primer"
     CDS             complement(2364..2375)
                     /codon_start=1
                     /product="Factor Xa recognition and cleavage site"
                     /label=Factor Xa site
                     /translation="IEGR"
     LTR             2553..2786
                     /label=3' LTR (Delta-U3)
                     /note="self-inactivating 3' long terminal repeat (LTR) from
                     HIV-1"
     polyA_signal    2864..2985
                     /label=SV40 poly(A) signal
                     /note="SV40 polyadenylation signal"
     primer_bind     complement(2901..2920)
                     /label=SV40pA-R
                     /note="SV40 polyA, reverse primer"
     primer_bind     2955..2974
                     /label=EBV-rev
                     /note="SV40 polyA terminator, reverse primer"
     rep_origin      3025..3160
                     /label=SV40 ori
                     /note="SV40 origin of replication"
     primer_bind     3087..3106
                     /label=SV40pro-F
                     /note="SV40 promoter/origin, forward primer"
     primer_bind     complement(3180..3199)
                     /label=T7
                     /note="T7 promoter, forward primer"
     promoter        complement(3181..3199)
                     /label=T7 promoter
                     /note="promoter for bacteriophage T7 RNA polymerase"
     primer_bind     complement(3209..3226)
                     /label=M13 Forward
                     /note="In lacZ gene. Also called M13-F20 or M13 (-21)
                     Forward"
     primer_bind     complement(3209..3225)
                     /label=M13 fwd
                     /note="common sequencing primer, one of multiple similar
                     variants"
     primer_bind     complement(3218..3240)
                     /label=M13/pUC Forward
                     /note="In lacZ gene"
     rep_origin      3367..3822
                     /direction=RIGHT
                     /label=f1 ori
                     /note="f1 bacteriophage origin of replication; arrow
                     indicates direction of (+) strand synthesis"
     primer_bind     complement(3454..3473)
                     /label=F1ori-R
                     /note="F1 origin, reverse primer"
     primer_bind     3664..3685
                     /label=F1ori-F
                     /note="F1 origin, forward primer"
     promoter        3848..3952
                     /gene="bla"
                     /label=AmpR promoter
     CDS             3953..4813
                     /codon_start=1
                     /gene="bla"
                     /product="beta-lactamase"
                     /label=AmpR
                     /note="confers resistance to ampicillin, carbenicillin, and
                     related antibiotics"
                     /translation="MSIQHFRVALIPFFAAFCLPVFAHPETLVKVKDAEDQLGARVGYI
                     ELDLNSGKILESFRPEERFPMMSTFKVLLCGAVLSRIDAGQEQLGRRIHYSQNDLVEYS
                     PVTEKHLTDGMTVRELCSAAITMSDNTAANLLLTTIGGPKELTAFLHNMGDHVTRLDRW
                     EPELNEAIPNDERDTTMPVAMATTLRKLLTGELLTLASRQQLIDWMEADKVAGPLLRSA
                     LPAGWFIADKSGAGERGSRGIIAALGPDGKPSRIVVIYTTGSQATMDERNRQIAEIGAS
                     LIKHW"
     primer_bind     complement(4171..4190)
                     /label=Amp-R
                     /note="Ampicillin resistance gene, reverse primer"
     rep_origin      4984..5572
                     /direction=RIGHT
                     /label=ori
                     /note="high-copy-number ColE1/pMB1/pBR322/pUC origin of
                     replication"
     primer_bind     5473..5492
                     /label=pBR322ori-F
                     /note="pBR322 origin, forward primer"
     primer_bind     5726..5743
                     /label=L4440
                     /note="L4440 vector, forward primer"
     protein_bind    5860..5881
                     /label=CAP binding site
                     /bound_moiety="E. coli catabolite activator protein"
                     /note="CAP binding activates transcription in the presence
                     of cAMP."
     promoter        5896..5926
                     /label=lac promoter
                     /note="promoter for the E. coli lac operon"
     protein_bind    5934..5950
                     /label=lac operator
                     /bound_moiety="lac repressor encoded by lacI"
                     /note="The lac repressor binds to the lac operator to
                     inhibit transcription in E. coli. This inhibition can be
                     relieved by adding lactose or
                     isopropyl-beta-D-thiogalactopyranoside (IPTG)."
     primer_bind     5939..5961
                     /label=M13/pUC Reverse
                     /note="In lacZ gene"
     primer_bind     5958..5974
                     /label=M13 rev
                     /note="common sequencing primer, one of multiple similar
                     variants"
     primer_bind     5958..5974
                     /label=M13 Reverse
                     /note="In lacZ gene. Also called M13-rev"
     primer_bind     5993..6013
                     /label=T3
                     /note="T3 promoter, forward primer"
     promoter        5995..6013
                     /label=T3 promoter
                     /note="promoter for bacteriophage T3 RNA polymerase"
     promoter        6041..6267
                     /label=RSV promoter
                     /note="Rous sarcoma virus enhancer/promoter"
     LTR             6268..6448
                     /label=5' LTR (truncated)
                     /note="truncated 5' long terminal repeat (LTR) from HIV-1"
     misc_feature    6495..6620
                     /label=HIV-1 Psi
                     /note="packaging signal of human immunodeficiency virus
                     type 1"
     misc_feature    7113..7346
                     /label=RRE
                     /note="The Rev response element (RRE) of HIV-1 allows for
                     Rev-dependent mRNA export from the nucleus to the
                     cytoplasm."
     CDS             7531..7575
                     /codon_start=1
                     /product="antigenic peptide corresponding to amino acids
                     655 to 669 of the HIV envelope protein gp41 (Lutje Hulsik
                     et al., 2013)"
                     /label=gp41 peptide
                     /note="recognized by the 2H10 single-chain llama nanobody"
                     /translation="KNEQELLELDKWASL"
     promoter        7753..7993
                     /label=U6 promoter
                     /note="RNA polymerase III promoter for human U6 snRNA"
     primer_bind     7753..7773
                     /label=hU6-F
                     /note="Human U6 promoter, forward primer"
     primer_bind     7924..7943
                     /label=LKO.1 5'
                     /note="Human U6 promoter, forward primer"
     misc_RNA        8023..8098
                     /label=gRNA scaffold
                     /note="guide RNA scaffold for the Streptococcus pyogenes
                     CRISPR/Cas9 system"
     misc_feature    8154..8271
                     /label=cPPT/CTS
                     /note="central polypurine tract and central termination
                     sequence of HIV-1"
ORIGIN
        1 cccgggtgca aagatggata aagttttaaa cagagaggaa tctttgcagc taatggacct
       61 tctaggtctt gaaaggagtg ggaattggct ccggtgcccg tcagtgggca gagcgcacat
      121 cgcccacagt ccccgagaag ttggggggag gggtcggcaa ttgatccggt gcctagagaa
      181 ggtggcgcgg ggtaaactgg gaaagtgatg tcgtgtactg gctccgcctt tttcccgagg
      241 gtgggggaga accgtatata agtgcagtag tcgccgtgaa cgttcttttt cgcaacgggt
      301 ttgccgccag aacacaggta agtgccgtgt gtggttcccg cgggcctggc ctctttacgg
      361 gttatggccc ttgcgtgcct tgaattactt ccacctggct gcagtacgtg attcttgatc
      421 ccgagcttcg ggttggaagt gggtgggaga gttcgaggcc ttgcgcttaa ggagcccctt
      481 cgcctcgtgc ttgagttgag gcctggcctg ggcgctgggg ccgccgcgtg cgaatctggt
      541 ggcaccttcg cgcctgtctc gctgctttcg ataagtctct agccatttaa aatttttgat
      601 gacctgctgc gacgcttttt ttctggcaag atagtcttgt aaatgcgggc caagatctgc
      661 acactggtat ttcggttttt ggggccgcgg gcggcgacgg ggcccgtgcg tcccagcgca
      721 catgttcggc gaggcggggc ctgcgagcgc ggccaccgag aatcggacgg gggtagtctc
      781 aagctggccg gcctgctctg gtgcctggcc tcgcgccgcc gtgtatcgcc ccgccctggg
      841 cggcaaggct ggcccggtcg gcaccagttg cgtgagcgga aagatggccg cttcccggcc
      901 ctgctgcagg gagctcaaaa tggaggacgc ggcgctcggg agagcgggcg ggtgagtcac
      961 ccacacaaag gaaaagggcc tttccgtcct cagccgtcgc ttcatgtgac tccacggagt
     1021 accgggcgcc gtccaggcac ctcgattagt tctcgagctt ttggagtacg tcgtctttag
     1081 gttgggggga ggggttttat gcgatggagt ttccccacac tgagtgggtg gagactgaag
     1141 ttaggccagc ttggcacttg atgtaattct ccttggaatt tgcccttttt gagtttggat
     1201 cttggttcat tctcaagcct cagacagtgg ttcaaagttt ttttcttcca tttcaggtgt
     1261 cgtgacgtac ggccaccatg accgagtaca agcccacggt gcgcctcgcc acccgcgacg
     1321 acgtccccag ggccgtacgc accctcgccg ccgcgttcgc cgactacccc gccacgcgcc
     1381 acaccgtcga tccggaccgc cacatcgagc gggtcaccga gctgcaagaa ctcttcctca
     1441 cgcgcgtcgg gctcgacatc ggcaaggtgt gggtcgcgga cgacggcgcc gccgtggcgg
     1501 tctggaccac gccggagagc gtcgaagcgg gggcggtgtt cgccgagatc ggcccgcgca
     1561 tggccgagtt gagcggttcc cggctggccg cgcagcaaca gatggaaggc ctcctggcgc
     1621 cgcaccggcc caaggagccc gcgtggttcc tggccaccgt cggagtctcg cccgaccacc
     1681 agggcaaggg tctgggcagc gccgtcgtgc tccccggagt ggaggcggcc gagcgcgccg
     1741 gggtgcccgc cttcctggag acctccgcgc cccgcaacct ccccttctac gagcggctcg
     1801 gcttcaccgt caccgccgac gtcgaggtgc ccgaaggacc gcgcacctgg tgcatgaccc
     1861 gcaagcccgg tgcctgaacg cgttaagtcg acaatcaacc tctggattac aaaatttgtg
     1921 aaagattgac tggtattctt aactatgttg ctccttttac gctatgtgga tacgctgctt
     1981 taatgccttt gtatcatgct attgcttccc gtatggcttt cattttctcc tccttgtata
     2041 aatcctggtt gctgtctctt tatgaggagt tgtggcccgt tgtcaggcaa cgtggcgtgg
     2101 tgtgcactgt gtttgctgac gcaaccccca ctggttgggg cattgccacc acctgtcagc
     2161 tcctttccgg gactttcgct ttccccctcc ctattgccac ggcggaactc atcgccgcct
     2221 gccttgcccg ctgctggaca ggggctcggc tgttgggcac tgacaattcc gtggtgttgt
     2281 cggggaaatc atcgtccttt ccttggctgc tcgcctgtgt tgccacctgg attctgcgcg
     2341 ggacgtcctt ctgctacgtc ccttcggccc tcaatccagc ggaccttcct tcccgcggcc
     2401 tgctgccggc tctgcggcct cttccgcgtc ttcgccttcg ccctcagacg agtcggatct
     2461 ccctttgggc cgcctccccg cgtcgacttt aagaccaatg acttacaagg cagctgtaga
     2521 tcttagccac tttttaaaag aaaagggggg actggaaggg ctaattcact cccaacgaag
     2581 acaagatctg ctttttgctt gtactgggtc tctctggtta gaccagatct gagcctggga
     2641 gctctctggc taactaggga acccactgct taagcctcaa taaagcttgc cttgagtgct
     2701 tcaagtagtg tgtgcccgtc tgttgtgtga ctctggtaac tagagatccc tcagaccctt
     2761 ttagtcagtg tggaaaatct ctagcagtac gtatagtagt tcatgtcatc ttattattca
     2821 gtatttataa cttgcaaaga aatgaatatc agagagtgag aggaacttgt ttattgcagc
     2881 ttataatggt tacaaataaa gcaatagcat cacaaatttc acaaataaag catttttttc
     2941 actgcattct agttgtggtt tgtccaaact catcaatgta tcttatcatg tctggctcta
     3001 gctatcccgc ccctaactcc gcccatcccg cccctaactc cgcccagttc cgcccattct
     3061 ccgccccatg gctgactaat tttttttatt tatgcagagg ccgaggccgc ctcggcctct
     3121 gagctattcc agaagtagtg aggaggcttt tttggaggcc tagggacgta cccaattcgc
     3181 cctatagtga gtcgtattac gcgcgctcac tggccgtcgt tttacaacgt cgtgactggg
     3241 aaaaccctgg cgttacccaa cttaatcgcc ttgcagcaca tccccctttc gccagctggc
     3301 gtaatagcga agaggcccgc accgatcgcc cttcccaaca gttgcgcagc ctgaatggcg
     3361 aatgggnnnn nnnnnnnnnn nnnnnnnnnn nnnnnnnnnn nnnnnnnnnn nnnnnnnnnn
     3421 nnnnnnnnnn nnnnnnnnnn nnnnnnnnnn nnnnnnnnnn nnnnnnnnnn nnnnnnnnnn
     3481 nnnnnnnnnn cnnnnnnnnn nnnnnnnnnn nnnnnnnnnn nnnnnnnnnn nnnnnnnnnn
     3541 nnnnnnnnnn nnnnnnnnnn nnnnnnnnnn nnnnnnnnnn nnannnnnnn nnnnnnnnnn
     3601 nnnnnnnnnn nnnnnnnnnn nnnnnnnnnn nncctttgac gttggagtcc acgttcttta
     3661 atagtggact cttgttccaa actggaacaa cactcaaccc tatctcggtc tattcttttg
     3721 atttataagg gattttgccg atttcggcct attggttaaa aaatgagctg atttaacaaa
     3781 aatttaacgc gaattttaac aaaatattaa cgcttacaat ttaggtggca cttttcgggg
     3841 aaatgtgcgc ggaaccccta tttgtttatt tttctaaata cattcaaata tgtatccgct
     3901 catgagacaa taaccctgat aaatgcttca ataatattga aaaaggaaga gtatgagtat
     3961 tcaacatttc cgtgtcgccc ttattccctt ttttgcggca ttttgccttc ctgtttttgc
     4021 tcacccagaa acgctggtga aagtaaaaga tgctgaagat cagttgggtg cacgagtggg
     4081 ttacatcgaa ctggatctca acagcggtaa gatccttgag agttttcgcc ccgaagaacg
     4141 ttttccaatg atgagcactt ttaaagttct gctatgtggc gcggtattat cccgtattga
     4201 cgccgggcaa gagcaactcg gtcgccgcat acactattct cagaatgact tggttgagta
     4261 ctcaccagtc acagaaaagc atcttacgga tggcatgaca gtaagagaat tatgcagtgc
     4321 tgccataacc atgagtgata acactgcggc caacttactt ctgacaacga tcggaggacc
     4381 gaaggagcta accgcttttt tgcacaacat gggggatcat gtaactcgcc ttgatcgttg
     4441 ggaaccggag ctgaatgaag ccataccaaa cgacgagcgt gacaccacga tgcctgtagc
     4501 aatggcaaca acgttgcgca aactattaac tggcgaacta cttactctag cttcccggca
     4561 acaattaata gactggatgg aggcggataa agttgcagga ccacttctgc gctcggccct
     4621 tccggctggc tggtttattg ctgataaatc tggagccggt gagcgtgggt ctcgcggtat
     4681 cattgcagca ctggggccag atggtaagcc ctcccgtatc gtagttatct acacgacggg
     4741 gagtcaggca actatggatg aacgaaatag acagatcgct gagataggtg cctcactgat
     4801 taagcattgg taactgtcag accaagttta ctcatatata ctttagattg atttaaaact
     4861 tcatttttaa tttaaaagga tctaggtgaa gatccttttt gataatctca tgaccaaaat
     4921 cccttaacgt gagttttcgt tccactgagc gtcagacccc gtagaaaaga tcaaaggatc
     4981 ttcttgagat cctttttttc tgcgcgtaat ctgctgcttg caaacaaaaa aaccaccgct
     5041 accagcggtg gtttgtttgc cggatcaaga gctaccaact ctttttccga aggtaactgg
     5101 cttcagcaga gcgcagatac caaatactgt tcttctagtg tagccgtagt taggccacca
     5161 cttcaagaac tctgtagcac cgcctacata cctcgctctg ctaatcctgt taccagtggc
     5221 tgctgccagt ggcgataagt cgtgtcttac cgggttggac tcaagacgat agttaccgga
     5281 taaggcgcag cggtcgggct gaacgggggg ttcgtgcaca cagcccagct tggagcgaac
     5341 gacctacacc gaactgagat acctacagcg tgagctatga gaaagcgcca cgcttcccga
     5401 agggagaaag gcggacaggt atccggtaag cggcagggtc ggaacaggag agcgcacgag
     5461 ggagcttcca gggggaaacg cctggtatct ttatagtcct gtcgggtttc gccacctctg
     5521 acttgagcgt cgatttttgt gatgctcgtc aggggggcgg agcctatgga aaaacgccag
     5581 caacgcggcc tttttacggt tcctggcctt ttgctggcct tttgctcaca tgttctttcc
     5641 tgcgttatcc cctgattctg tggataaccg tattaccgcc tttgagtgag ctgataccgc
     5701 tcgccgcagc cgaacgaccg agcgcagcga gtcagtgagc gaggaagcgg aagagcgccc
     5761 aatacgcaaa ccgcctctcc ccgcgcgttg gccgattcat taatgcagct ggcacgacag
     5821 gtttcccgac tggaaagcgg gcagtgagcg caacgcaatt aatgtgagtt agctcactca
     5881 ttaggcaccc caggctttac actttatgct tccggctcgt atgttgtgtg gaattgtgag
     5941 cggataacaa tttcacacag gaaacagcta tgaccatgat tacgccaagc gcgcaattaa
     6001 ccctcactaa agggaacaaa agctggagct gcaagcttaa tgtagtctta tgcaatactc
     6061 ttgtagtctt gcaacatggt aacgatgagt tagcaacatg ccttacaagg agagaaaaag
     6121 caccgtgcat gccgattggt ggaagtaagg tggtacgatc gtgccttatt aggaaggcaa
     6181 cagacgggtc tgacatggat tggacgaacc actgaattgc cgcattgcag agatattgta
     6241 tttaagtgcc tagctcgata cataaacggg tctctctggt tagaccagat ctgagcctgg
     6301 gagctctctg gctaactagg gaacccactg cttaagcctc aataaagctt gccttgagtg
     6361 cttcaagtag tgtgtgcccg tctgttgtgt gactctggta actagagatc cctcagaccc
     6421 ttttagtcag tgtggaaaat ctctagcagt ggcgcccgaa cagggacttg aaagcgaaag
     6481 ggaaaccaga ggagctctct cgacgcagga ctcggcttgc tgaagcgcgc acggcaagag
     6541 gcgaggggcg gcgactggtg agtacgccaa aaattttgac tagcggaggc tagaaggaga
     6601 gagatgggtg cgagagcgtc agtattaagc gggggagaat tagatcgcga tgggaaaaaa
     6661 ttcggttaag gccaggggga aagaaaaaat ataaattaaa acatatagta tgggcaagca
     6721 gggagctaga acgattcgca gttaatcctg gcctgttaga aacatcagaa ggctgtagac
     6781 aaatactggg acagctacaa ccatcccttc agacaggatc agaagaactt agatcattat
     6841 ataatacagt agcaaccctc tattgtgtgc atcaaaggat agagataaaa gacaccaagg
     6901 aagctttaga caagatagag gaagagcaaa acaaaagtaa gaccaccgca cagcaagcgg
     6961 ccgctgatct tcagacctgg aggaggagat atgagggaca attggagaag tgaattatat
     7021 aaatataaag tagtaaaaat tgaaccatta ggagtagcac ccaccaaggc aaagagaaga
     7081 gtggtgcaga gagaaaaaag agcagtggga ataggagctt tgttccttgg gttcttggga
     7141 gcagcaggaa gcactatggg cgcagcgtca atgacgctga cggtacaggc cagacaatta
     7201 ttgtctggta tagtgcagca gcagaacaat ttgctgaggg ctattgaggc gcaacagcat
     7261 ctgttgcaac tcacagtctg gggcatcaag cagctccagg caagaatcct ggctgtggaa
     7321 agatacctaa aggatcaaca gctcctgggg atttggggtt gctctggaaa actcatttgc
     7381 accactgctg tgccttggaa tgctagttgg agtaataaat ctctggaaca gatttggaat
     7441 cacacgacct ggatggagtg ggacagagaa attaacaatt acacaagctt aatacactcc
     7501 ttaattgaag aatcgcaaaa ccagcaagaa aagaatgaac aagaattatt ggaattagat
     7561 aaatgggcaa gtttgtggaa ttggtttaac ataacaaatt ggctgtggta tataaaatta
     7621 ttcataatga tagtaggagg cttggtaggt ttaagaatag tttttgctgt actttctata
     7681 gtgaatagag ttaggcaggg atattcacca ttatcgtttc agacccacct cccaaccccg
     7741 aggggaccca gagagggcct atttcccatg attccttcat atttgcatat acgatacaag
     7801 gctgttagag agataattag aattaatttg actgtaaaca caaagatatt agtacaaaat
     7861 acgtgacgta gaaagtaata atttcttggg tagtttgcag ttttaaaatt atgttttaaa
     7921 atggactatc atatgcttac cgtaacttga aagtatttcg atttcttggc tttatatatc
     7981 ttgtggaaag gacgaaacac cgtactgtac cagacaaact cggttttaga gctagaaata
     8041 gcaagttaaa ataaggctag tccgttatca acttgaaaaa gtggcaccga gtcggtgctt
     8101 ttttaagctt ggcgtaacta gatcttgaga caaatggcag tattcatcca caattttaaa
     8161 agaaaagggg ggattggggg gtacagtgca ggggaaagaa tagtagacat aatagcaaca
     8221 gacatacaaa ctaaagaatt acaaaaacaa attacaaaaa ttcaaaattt tcgggtttat
     8281 tacagggaca gcagagatcc actttggcgc cggctcgagg ggg
//
