[The description below was written by a language model from this plasmid's Addgene catalogue record and the feature table of its GenBank file.]
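Description:
PRKCQ gRNA (BRDN0001144886) is a third-generation lentiviral CRISPR guide plasmid built on the lentiGuide-Puro backbone, an 8.3 kb circular construct that delivers a single guide RNA against human PRKCQ (protein kinase C theta). It is propagated in E. coli from a high-copy ColE1/pUC-type origin under ampicillin selection (beta-lactamase). The backbone also carries an f1 origin, an SV40 origin and poly(A) signal, and residual lac, T7 and T3 cloning-vector elements outside the viral region.

The transfer cassette is framed by an RSV promoter fused to a truncated HIV-1 5' LTR, which allows Tat-independent production of the viral genome, and a self-inactivating Delta-U3 3' LTR. Between them lie the Psi packaging signal, the Rev response element for nuclear export of the unspliced genomic RNA, and a cPPT/CTS that aids nuclear import of the reverse-transcribed genome. The human U6 RNA polymerase III promoter drives the PRKCQ-specific spacer joined to the Streptococcus pyogenes Cas9 gRNA scaffold. Downstream, the EF-1-alpha promoter with its intron A expresses puromycin N-acetyltransferase for selection of transduced mammalian cells, followed by a WPRE to enhance transcript expression.

The guide was designed to match several PRKCQ reference transcripts. The plasmid does not encode Cas9, so it must be paired with a separate Cas9 lentivector or used in cells that already express Cas9. It belongs to a set of human kinome-targeting guides designed with optimized sgRNA rules, and it is suited to knockout of PRKCQ in human cells. The record does not state the cloning method.
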