Addgene plasmid #75553: PRKCQ gRNA (BRDN0001144886)
Purpose: 3rd generation lentiviral gRNA plasmid targeting human PRKCQ
Depositing lab: John Doench & David Root. Depositing organization: Broad Institute. Publication: Optimized sgRNA design to maximize activity and minimize off-target effects of CRISPR-Cas9. Doench JG, Fusi N, Sullender M, Hegde M, Vaimberg EW, Donovan KF, Smith I, Tothova Z, Wilen C, Orchard R, Virgin HW, Listgarten J, Root DE. Nat Biotechnol. 2016 Jan 18. doi: 10.1038/nbt.3437. PubMed 26780180.
Backbone
  Vector backbone: lentiGuide-Puro
  Backbone manufacturer: Zhang Lab (Addgene plasmid # 52963)
  Vector type: Mammalian Expression, Lentiviral, CRISPR
  Selectable markers: Puromycin
Growth in bacteria
  Bacterial resistance: Ampicillin, 100 μg/mL
  Growth temperature: 37°C
  Growth strain: DH5alpha
  Copy number: High Copy
Gene/Insert
  Gene/Insert name: PRKCQ (alt names: PRKCQ; NM_001242413.2)
  gRNA/shRNA sequence: TACTGTACCAGACAAACTCG
  Species: H. sapiens (human)
  Entrez Gene: PRKCQ (a.k.a. PRKCT, nPKC-theta)
  Promoter: hU6
  Cloning method: Unknown
  Sequencing primers: 5′ U6-F; 3′ pS2-R
Terms and licenses: Academic/Nonprofit Terms; Industry Terms: Not Available to Industry
Depositor comments: The gRNA was designed to target the following Genbank reference sequence(s): NM_001242413.2,NM_001282644.1,NM_001282645.1,NM_006257.4. Note that this plasmid does NOT contain Cas9. It should be used in conjunction with lentiCas9-Blast (Addgene #52962) or otherwise with cell lines already expressing Cas9. Browse the full kinome gRNA library at http://www.addgene.org/pooled-library/broadgpp-human-kinome/ or visit http://www.broadinstitute.org/rnai/public/ for detailed protocols and information.
How to cite: PRKCQ gRNA (BRDN0001144886) was a gift from John Doench & David Root (Addgene plasmid # 75553 ; http://n2t.net/addgene:75553 ; RRID:Addgene_75553)
