>Addgene plasmid #75553 | PRKCQ gRNA (BRDN0001144886) | depositor partial sequence | sequence record 143013 | Target Sequence
TACTGTACCAGACAAACTCG
