>Addgene plasmid #75553 | PRKCQ gRNA (BRDN0001144886) | addgene partial sequence | sequence record 184107 | hU6-F
CGTAGAAAGTAATAATTTCTTGGGTAGTTTGCAGTTTTAAAATTATGTTTTAAAATGGACTATCATATGC
TTACCGTAACTTGAAAGTATTTCGATTTCTTGGCTTTATATATCTTGTGGAAAGGACGAAACACCGTACT
GTACCAGACAAACTCGGTTTTAGAGCTAGAAATAGCAAGTTAAAATAAGGCTAGTCCGTTATCAACTTGA
AAAAGTGGCACCGAGTCGGTGCTTTTTTAAGCTTGGCGTAACTAGATCTTGAGACAAATGGCAGTATTCA
TCCACAATTTTAAAAGAAAAGGGGGGATTGGGGGGTACAGTGCAGGGGAAAGAATAGTAGACATAATAGC
AACAGACATACAAACTAAAGAATTACAAAAACAAATTACAAAAATTCAAAATTTTCGGGTTTATTACAGG
GACAGCAGAGATCCACTTTGGCGCCGGCTCGAGGGGGCCCGGGTGCAAAGATGGATAAAGTTTTAAACAG
AGAGGAATCTTTGCAGCTAATGGACCTTCTAGGTCTTGAAAGGAGTGGGAATTGGCTCCGGTGCCCGTCA
GTGGGCAGAG
